Addgene plasmid #46734: pcDNA3.2 mir-1-1 reporter mir193b-wt
Depositing lab: David Bartel. Depositing organization: Whitehead Institute for Biomedical Research. Publication: Beyond Secondary Structure: Primary-Sequence Determinants License Pri-miRNA Hairpins for Processing. Auyeung VC, Ulitsky I, McGeary SE, Bartel DP. Cell. 2013 Feb 14;152(4):844-58. doi: 10.1016/j.cell.2013.01.031. PubMed 23415231.
Backbone
  Vector backbone: pcDNA3.2 V5-DEST mir-1-1 reporter
  Backbone manufacturer: Bartel lab (Addgene plasmid# 46646)
  Backbone size w/o insert (bp): 8038
  Vector type: Mammalian Expression, RNAi
  Selectable markers: Neomycin (select with G418)
Growth in bacteria
  Bacterial resistance: Ampicillin, 100 μg/mL
  Growth temperature: 37°C
  Growth strain: DH5alpha
  Copy number: High Copy
Gene/Insert
  Gene/Insert name: mir193b-wt (alt name: mir193b-wt pri-mRNA)
  Species: H. sapiens (human), Synthetic
  Entrez Gene: MIR193B (a.k.a. MIRN193B, mir-193b)
  Promoter: CMV
  Tag / fusion protein: hsa-mir-1-1 (C terminal on insert); V5 (C terminal on backbone)
  Cloning method: Gateway Cloning
  Sequencing primers: 5′ CMV-F; 3′ TK-pA-R
Terms and licenses: Academic/Nonprofit Terms; Industry Terms: Not Available to Industry
How to cite: pcDNA3.2 mir-1-1 reporter mir193b-wt was a gift from David Bartel (Addgene plasmid # 46734 ; http://n2t.net/addgene:46734 ; RRID:Addgene_46734)
