[The description below was written by a language model from this plasmid's Addgene catalogue record and pLannotate feature annotations shown in this document.]
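Description:
pcDNA3.2 mir-1-1 reporter mir193b-wt is a mammalian expression plasmid for studying pri-miRNA processing, built by Gateway recombination into a pcDNA3.2 V5-DEST derivative that already carries a human mir-1-1 hairpin. It is maintained in E. coli at high copy through a ColE1/pUC-type origin with ampicillin selection (AmpR under its own bla promoter), and it also carries an f1 origin for single-stranded DNA production. For mammalian cells, an SV40 early promoter drives a neomycin phosphotransferase gene followed by an SV40 poly(A) signal, allowing G418 selection.

The payload is a single transcription unit driven by the CMV enhancer and immediate early promoter, with a T7 promoter just downstream. Between attB1 and attB2 sites sits the wild-type human mir-193b pri-miRNA segment. Downstream of attB2, on the same transcript, lies the mir-1 hairpin, followed by the backbone's V5 tag sequence and the HSV TK polyadenylation signal. The catalogue lists mir-1-1 and V5 as "C-terminal tags", but the insert is a noncoding RNA, so these simply describe downstream position; the V5 sequence is presumably a backbone remnant with no role here. Placing both hairpins on one CMV-driven transcript suggests that the invariant mir-1-1 serves as an internal reference for processing of the query hairpin, though the record does not spell this out. The "wt" name implies it is the wild-type reference for variant constructs, consistent with the associated work on primary-sequence determinants of pri-miRNA processing.

The annotated full sequence is 6,001 nt, shorter than the 8,038 bp listed for the backbone without insert. This is expected if that figure includes the Gateway destination cassette, which is replaced during recombination.
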