Features (pLannotate 1.2.2; 24 found; start..end, strand, type, name):
     36..80      -  misc_feature   bom (fragment): basis of mobility region from pBR322
    235..614     +  enhancer       CMV enhancer: human cytomegalovirus immediate early enhancer
    615..818     +  promoter       CMV promoter: human cytomegalovirus (CMV) immediate early promoter
    814..847     +  LTR            5' LTR (truncated) (fragment): truncated 5' long terminal repeat (LTR) from HIV-1
    863..881     +  promoter       T7 promoter: promoter for bacteriophage T7 RNA polymerase
    911..935     +  protein_bind   attB1: mutant version of attB; recombination site for the Gateway® BP reaction BP Clonase™
    972..1073    +  ncRNA          mir-193: Accession: RF01895 - microRNA mir-193
   1117..1137    -  protein_bind   attB2: mutant version of attB; core recombination site for the Gateway® BP reaction BP Clonase™
   1216..1292    +  ncRNA          mir-1: Accession: RF00103 - mir-1 microRNA precursor family
   1491..1532    +  CDS            V5 tag: epitope tag from simian virus 5
   1616..1664    +  polyA_signal   HSV TK poly(A) signal: herpes simplex virus thymidine kinase polyadenylation signal (Cole and Stacy, 1985)
   1755..1771    -  polyA_signal   bGH poly(A) signal (fragment): bovine growth hormone polyadenylation signal
   1866..2294    +  rep_origin     f1 ori (sequence partly withheld): f1 bacteriophage origin of replication; arrow indicates direction of (+) strand synthesis
   2308..2637    +  promoter       SV40 promoter: SV40 enhancer and early promoter
   2704..3495    +  CDS            neo: KKA2_KLEPN - Also known as kan, nptII. Experimental evidence at protein level: Swiss-Prot protein existence level 1. Resistance to kanamycin, neomycin, paromomycin, ribostamycin, butirosin and gentamicin B. From Klebsiella pneumoniae.
   3521..3679    +  CDS            ble (fragment): BLE_KLEPN - Experimental evidence at protein level: Swiss-Prot protein existence level 1. Binding protein with a strong affinity to the bleomycin family of antibiotics. Binds to CL990; an antimitotic-antibiotic compound. From Klebsiella pneumoniae.
   3674..3795    +  polyA_signal   SV40 poly(A) signal: SV40 polyadenylation signal
   3868..3884    -  protein_bind   lac operator: The lac repressor binds to the lac operator to inhibit transcription in E. coli. This inhibition can be relieved by adding lactose or isopropyl-β-D-thiogalactopyranoside (IPTG). lac repressor encoded by lacI
   3892..3922    -  promoter       lac promoter: promoter for the E. coli lac operon
   3937..3958    -  protein_bind   CAP binding site: CAP binding activates transcription in the presence of cAMP. E. coli catabolite activator protein
   3971..4063    -  CDS            lacI (fragment): lac repressor; lacI; The lac repressor binds to the lac operator to inhibit transcription in E. coli. This inhibition can be relieved by adding lactose or isopropyl-β-D-thiogalactopyranoside (IPTG).
   4246..4834    -  rep_origin     ori: high-copy-number ColE1/pMB1/pBR322/pUC origin of replication
   5005..5865    -  CDS            AmpR: β-lactamase; bla; confers resistance to ampicillin, carbenicillin, and related antibiotics
   5866..5970    -  promoter       AmpR promoter: bla
>Addgene plasmid #46734 | pcDNA3.2 mir-1-1 reporter mir193b-wt | depositor full sequence | sequence record 117492 | pcDNA3.2 mir-1-1 reporter mir193b-wt sequence 6001 bps
GACGGATCGGGAGATCTCCCGATCCCCTATGGTCGACTCTCAGTACAATCTGCTCTGATGCCGCATAGTT
AAGCCAGTATCTGCTCCCTGCTTGTGTGTTGGAGGTCGCTGAGTAGTGCGCGAGCAAAATTTAAGCTACA
ACAAGGCAAGGCTTGACCGACAATTGCATGAAGAATCTGCTTAGGGTTAGGCGTTTTGCGCTGCTTCGCG
ATGTACGGGCCAGATATACGCGTTGACATTGATTATTGACTAGTTATTAATAGTAATCAATTACGGGGTC
ATTAGTTCATAGCCCATATATGGAGTTCCGCGTTACATAACTTACGGTAAATGGCCCGCCTGGCTGACCG
CCCAACGACCCCCGCCCATTGACGTCAATAATGACGTATGTTCCCATAGTAACGCCAATAGGGACTTTCC
ATTGACGTCAATGGGTGGACTATTTACGGTAAACTGCCCACTTGGCAGTACATCAAGTGTATCATATGCC
AAGTACGCCCCCTATTGACGTCAATGACGGTAAATGGCCCGCCTGGCATTATGCCCAGTACATGACCTTA
TGGGACTTTCCTACTTGGCAGTACATCTACGTATTAGTCATCGCTATTACCATGGTGATGCGGTTTTGGC
AGTACATCAATGGGCGTGGATAGCGGTTTGACTCACGGGGATTTCCAAGTCTCCACCCCATTGACGTCAA
TGGGAGTTTGTTTTGGCACCAAAATCAACGGGACTTTCCAAAATGTCGTAACAACTCCGCCCCATTGACG
CAAATGGGCGGTAGGCGTGTACGGTGGGAGGTCTATATAAGCAGAGCTCTCTGGCTAACTAGAGAACCCA
CTGCTTACTGGCTTATCGAAATTAATACGACTCACTATAGGGAGACCCAAGCTGGCTAGTTAAGCTATCA
ACAAGTTTGTACAAAAAAGCAGGCTGCCGTGAATGGGGACTCACTTCTTGGGAAAAGAGGCTTTTGGAGG
CTGTGGTCTCAGAATCGGGGTTTTGAGGGCGAGATGAGTTTATGTTTTATCCAACTGGCCCTCAAAGTCC
CGCTTTTGGGGTCATTCTGGACAGCGAGGGACTCAGGCCCCGGCAGTCTCGGGAGGGTGAGGGCCCCAGC
TTTCTTGTACAAAGTGGTTGATCTAGAGGGCCCGCAGTGGGGTCAGCTTCTACCGGGGCGGCGTCCCGGG
GTCTTGGAACTGCATGCAGACTGCCTGCTTGGGAAACATACTTCTTTATATGCCCATATGGACCTGCTAA
GCTATGGAATGTAAAGAAGTATGTATCTCAGGCCGGGACCTCTCTCGCCGCACTGAGGGGCACTCCACAC
CACGGGGGCCGCCGCGGCCGACAGCCAGCCAGGCGGCTGTGGTGGGGGTGAGGCTGGGGCGGCAGGCTGC
CTGGGCGTTGGTGGACGGTCGTGTCCCCGCCAGCATTGTTCTGTCACTTTGCCTGTGTCAGCAGGTGGAA
GTGCTCACCAGACATTCGAAGGTAAGCCTATCCCTAACCCTCTCCTCGGTCTCGATTCTACGCGTACCGG
TTAGTAATGAGTTTAAACGGGGGAGGCTAACTGAAACACGGAAGGAGACAATACCGGAAGGAACCCGCGC
TATGACGGCAATAAAAAGACAGAATAAAACGCACGGGTGTTGGGTCGTTTGTTCATAAACGCGGGGTTCG
GTCCCAGGGCTGGCACTCTGTCGATACCCCACCGAGACCCCATTGGGGCCAATACGCCCGCGTTTCTTCC
TTTTCCCCACCCCACCCCCCAAGTTCGGGTGAAGGCCCAGGGCTCGCAGCCAACGTCGGGGCGGCAGGCC
CTGCCATAGCAGATCTGCGCAGCTGGGGCTCTAGGGGGTATCCCC
[124 nt withheld, positions 1866-1989]
C
[32 nt withheld, positions 1991-2022]
CA
[57 nt withheld, positions 2025-2081]
A
[49 nt withheld, positions 2083-2131]
CCTTTGACGTTGGAGTCCACGTTCTTT
[37 nt withheld, positions 2159-2195]
ACCCTATCTCGGTCTATTCTTTTGATTTATAAGGGATTTTGGGGATTTCGGCCTATTGGTTAAAAAATGA
GCTGATTTAACAAAAATTTAACGCGAATTAATTCTGTGGAATGTGTGTCAGTTAGGGTGTGGAAAGTCCC
CAGGCTCCCCAGCAGGCAGAAGTATGCAAAGCATGCATCTCAATTAGTCAGCAACCAGGTGTGGAAAGTC
CCCAGGCTCCCCAGCAGGCAGAAGTATGCAAAGCATGCATCTCAATTAGTCAGCAACCATAGTCCCGCCC
CTAACTCCGCCCATCCCGCCCCTAACTCCGCCCAGTTCCGCCCATTCTCCGCCCCATGGCTGACTAATTT
TTTTTATTTATGCAGAGGCCGAGGCCGCCTCTGCCTCTGAGCTATTCCAGAAGTAGTGAGGAGGCTTTTT
TGGAGGCCTAGGCTTTTGCAAAAAGCTCCCGGGAGCTTGTATATCCATTTTCGGATCTGATCAAGAGACA
GGATGAGGATCGTTTCGCATGATTGAACAAGATGGATTGCACGCAGGTTCTCCGGCCGCTTGGGTGGAGA
GGCTATTCGGCTATGACTGGGCACAACAGACAATCGGCTGCTCTGATGCCGCCGTGTTCCGGCTGTCAGC
GCAGGGGCGCCCGGTTCTTTTTGTCAAGACCGACCTGTCCGGTGCCCTGAATGAACTGCAGGACGAGGCA
GCGCGGCTATCGTGGCTGGCCACGACGGGCGTTCCTTGCGCAGCTGTGCTCGACGTTGTCACTGAAGCGG
GAAGGGACTGGCTGCTATTGGGCGAAGTGCCGGGGCAGGATCTCCTGTCATCTCACCTTGCTCCTGCCGA
GAAAGTATCCATCATGGCTGATGCAATGCGGCGGCTGCATACGCTTGATCCGGCTACCTGCCCATTCGAC
CACCAAGCGAAACATCGCATCGAGCGAGCACGTACTCGGATGGAAGCCGGTCTTGTCGATCAGGATGATC
TGGACGAAGAGCATCAGGGGCTCGCGCCAGCCGAACTGTTCGCCAGGCTCAAGGCGCGCATGCCCGACGG
CGAGGATCTCGTCGTGACCCATGGCGATGCCTGCTTGCCGAATATCATGGTGGAAAATGGCCGCTTTTCT
GGATTCATCGACTGTGGCCGGCTGGGTGTGGCGGACCGCTATCAGGACATAGCGTTGGCTACCCGTGATA
TTGCTGAAGAGCTTGGCGGCGAATGGGCTGACCGCTTCCTCGTGCTTTACGGTATCGCCGCTCCCGATTC
GCAGCGCATCGCCTTCTATCGCCTTCTTGACGAGTTCTTCTGAGCGGGACTCTGGGGTTCGCGAAATGAC
CGACCAAGCGACGCCCAACCTGCCATCACGAGATTTCGATTCCACCGCCGCCTTCTATGAAAGGTTGGGC
TTCGGAATCGTTTTCCGGGACGCCGGCTGGATGATCCTCCAGCGCGGGGATCTCATGCTGGAGTTCTTCG
CCCACCCCAACTTGTTTATTGCAGCTTATAATGGTTACAAATAAAGCAATAGCATCACAAATTTCACAAA
TAAAGCATTTTTTTCACTGCATTCTAGTTGTGGTTTGTCCAAACTCATCAATGTATCTTATCATGTCTGT
ATACCGTCGACCTCTAGCTAGAGCTTGGCGTAATCATGGTCATAGCTGTTTCCTGTGTGAAATTGTTATC
CGCTCACAATTCCACACAACATACGAGCCGGAAGCATAAAGTGTAAAGCCTGGGGTGCCTAATGAGTGAG
CTAACTCACATTAATTGCGTTGCGCTCACTGCCCGCTTTCCAGTCGGGAAACCTGTCGTGCCAGCTGCAT
TAATGAATCGGCCAACGCGCGGGGAGAGGCGGTTTGCGTATTGGGCGCTCTTCCGCTTCCTCGCTCACTG
ACTCGCTGCGCTCGGTCGTTCGGCTGCGGCGAGCGGTATCAGCTCACTCAAAGGCGGTAATACGGTTATC
CACAGAATCAGGGGATAACGCAGGAAAGAACATGTGAGCAAAAGGCCAGCAAAAGGCCAGGAACCGTAAA
AAGGCCGCGTTGCTGGCGTTTTTCCATAGGCTCCGCCCCCCTGACGAGCATCACAAAAATCGACGCTCAA
GTCAGAGGTGGCGAAACCCGACAGGACTATAAAGATACCAGGCGTTTCCCCCTGGAAGCTCCCTCGTGCG
CTCTCCTGTTCCGACCCTGCCGCTTACCGGATACCTGTCCGCCTTTCTCCCTTCGGGAAGCGTGGCGCTT
TCTCAATGCTCACGCTGTAGGTATCTCAGTTCGGTGTAGGTCGTTCGCTCCAAGCTGGGCTGTGTGCACG
AACCCCCCGTTCAGCCCGACCGCTGCGCCTTATCCGGTAACTATCGTCTTGAGTCCAACCCGGTAAGACA
CGACTTATCGCCACTGGCAGCAGCCACTGGTAACAGGATTAGCAGAGCGAGGTATGTAGGCGGTGCTACA
GAGTTCTTGAAGTGGTGGCCTAACTACGGCTACACTAGAAGGACAGTATTTGGTATCTGCGCTCTGCTGA
AGCCAGTTACCTTCGGAAAAAGAGTTGGTAGCTCTTGATCCGGCAAACAAACCACCGCTGGTAGCGGTGG
TTTTTTTGTTTGCAAGCAGCAGATTACGCGCAGAAAAAAAGGATCTCAAGAAGATCCTTTGATCTTTTCT
ACGGGGTCTGACGCTCAGTGGAACGAAAACTCACGTTAAGGGATTTTGGTCATGAGATTATCAAAAAGGA
TCTTCACCTAGATCCTTTTAAATTAAAAATGAAGTTTTAAATCAATCTAAAGTATATATGAGTAAACTTG
GTCTGACAGTTACCAATGCTTAATCAGTGAGGCACCTATCTCAGCGATCTGTCTATTTCGTTCATCCATA
GTTGCCTGACTCCCCGTCGTGTAGATAACTACGATACGGGAGGGCTTACCATCTGGCCCCAGTGCTGCAA
TGATACCGCGAGACCCACGCTCACCGGCTCCAGATTTATCAGCAATAAACCAGCCAGCCGGAAGGGCCGA
GCGCAGAAGTGGTCCTGCAACTTTATCCGCCTCCATCCAGTCTATTAATTGTTGCCGGGAAGCTAGAGTA
AGTAGTTCGCCAGTTAATAGTTTGCGCAACGTTGTTGCCATTGCTACAGGCATCGTGGTGTCACGCTCGT
CGTTTGGTATGGCTTCATTCAGCTCCGGTTCCCAACGATCAAGGCGAGTTACATGATCCCCCATGTTGTG
CAAAAAAGCGGTTAGCTCCTTCGGTCCTCCGATCGTTGTCAGAAGTAAGTTGGCCGCAGTGTTATCACTC
ATGGTTATGGCAGCACTGCATAATTCTCTTACTGTCATGCCATCCGTAAGATGCTTTTCTGTGACTGGTG
AGTACTCAACCAAGTCATTCTGAGAATAGTGTATGCGGCGACCGAGTTGCTCTTGCCCGGCGTCAATACG
GGATAATACCGCGCCACATAGCAGAACTTTAAAAGTGCTCATCATTGGAAAACGTTCTTCGGGGCGAAAA
CTCTCAAGGATCTTACCGCTGTTGAGATCCAGTTCGATGTAACCCACTCGTGCACCCAACTGATCTTCAG
CATCTTTTACTTTCACCAGCGTTTCTGGGTGAGCAAAAACAGGAAGGCAAAATGCCGCAAAAAAGGGAAT
AAGGGCGACACGGAAATGTTGAATACTCATACTCTTCCTTTTTCAATATTATTGAAGCATTTATCAGGGT
TATTGTCTCATGAGCGGATACATATTTGAATGTATTTAGAAAAATAAACAAATAGGGGTTCCGCGCACAT
TTCCCCGAAAAGTGCCACCTGACGTC
