>Addgene plasmid #46734 | pcDNA3.2 mir-1-1 reporter mir193b-wt | addgene partial sequence | sequence record 75788 | CMV-F 5'-CGCAAATGGGCGGTAGGCGTG-3'
GGCTAACTAGAGAACCCACTGCTTACTGGCTTATCGAAATTAATACGACTCACTATAGGGAGACCCAAGC
TGGCTAGTTAAGCTATCAACAAGTTTGTACAAAAAAGCAGGCTGCCGTGAATGGGGACTCACTTCTTGGG
AAAAGAGGCTTTTGGAGGCTGTGGTCTCAGAATCGGGGTTTTGAGGGCGAGATGAGTTTATGTTTTATCC
AACTGGCCCTCAAAGTCCCGCTTTTGGGGTCATTCTGGACAGCGAGGGACTCAGGCCCCGGCAGTCTCGG
GAGGGTGAGGGCCCCAGCTTTCTTGTACAAAGTGGTTGATCTAGAGGGCCCGCAGTGGGGTCAGCTTCTA
CCGGGGCGGCGTCCCGGGGTCTTGGAACTGCATGCAGACTGCCTGCTTGGGAAACATACTTCTTTATATG
CCCATATGGACCTGCTAAGCTATGGAATGTAAAGAAGTATGTATCTCAGGCCGGGACCTCTCTCGCCGCA
CTGAGGGGCACTCCACACCACGGGGGCCGCCGCGGCCGACAGCCAGCCAGGCGGCTGTGGTGGGGGTGAG
GCTGGGGCGGCAGGCTGCCTGGGCGTTGGTGGACGGTCGTGTCCCCGCCAGCATTGTTCTGTCACTTTGC
CTGTGTCAGCAGGTGGAAGTGCTCACCAGACATTCGAAGGTAAGCCTATCCCTAACCCTCTCCTCGGTCT
CGATTCTACGCGTACCGGTTAGTAATGAGTTTAAACGGGGGAGGCTAACTGAAACACGGAAGGAGACAAT
ACCGGAAGGAACCCGCGCTATGACGGCAATAAAAAGACAGAATAAAACGCACGGGTGTTGGGTCGTTTGT
TCATAAACGCGGGGTTCGGTCCCAGGGCTGGCACTCTGTCGATACCCCACCGAGACCCCATTGGGGCCAA
TACGCCCGCGTTTCTTCCTTTTCCCCACCCCACCCCCCAAGTTCGGGTGAAGGCCCA
